>Addgene plasmid #223602 | pHR-SNAP-PDL1 | addgene full sequence | sequence record 444056 | Addgene NGS Result
CGATACCGTCGACCTCGAGGGAATTAATTCGAGCTCGGTACCTTTAAGACCAATGACTTACAAGGCAGCT
GTAGATCTTAGCCACTTTTTAAAAGAAAAGGGGGGACTGGAAGGGCTAATTCACTCCCAACGAAGACAAG
ATCTGCTTTTTGCTTGTACTGGGTCTCTCTGGTTAGACCAGATCTGAGCCTGGGAGCTCTCTGGCTAACT
AGGGAACCCACTGCTTAAGCCTCAATAAAGCTTGCCTTGAGTGCTTCAAGTAGTGTGTGCCCGTCTGTTG
TGTGACTCTGGTAACTAGAGATCCCTCAGACCCTTTTAGTCAGTGTGGAAAATCTCTAGCAGCATCTAGA
ATTAATTCCGTGTATTCTATAGTGTCACCTAAATCGTATGTGTATGATACATAAGGTTATGTATTAATTG
TAGCCGCGTTCTAACGACAATATGTACAAGCCTAATTGTGTAGCATCTGGCTTACTGAAGCAGACCCTAT
CATCTCTCTCGTAAACTGCCGTCAGAGTCGGTTTGGTTGGACGAACCTTCTGAGTTTCTGGTAACGCCGT
CCCGCACCCGGAAATGGTCAGCGAACCAATCAGCAGGGTCATCGCTAGCCAGATCCTCTACGCCGGACGC
ATCGTGGCCGGCATCACCGGCGCCACAGGTGCGGTTGCTGGCGCCTATATCGCCGACATCACCGATGGGG
AAGATCGGGCTCGCCACTTCGGGCTCATGAGCGCTTGTTTCGGCGTGGGTATGGTGGCAGGCCCCGTGGC
CGGGGGACTGTTGGGCGCCATCTCCTTGCATGCACCATTCCTTGCGGCGGCGGTGCTCAACGGCCTCAAC
CTACTACTGGGCTGCTTCCTAATGCAGGAGTCGCATAAGGGAGAGCGTCGAATGGTGCACTCTCAGTACA
ATCTGCTCTGATGCCGCATAGTTAAGCCAGCCCCGACACCCGCCAACACCCGCTGACGCGCCCTGACGGG
CTTGTCTGCTCCCGGCATCCGCTTACAGACAAGCTGTGACCGTCTCCGGGAGCTGCATGTGTCAGAGGTT
TTCACCGTCATCACCGAAACGCGCGAGACGAAAGGGCCTCGTGATACGCCTATTTTTATAGGTTAATGTC
ATGATAATAATGGTTTCTTAGACGTCAGGTGGCACTTTTCGGGGAAATGTGCGCGGAACCCCTATTTGTT
TATTTTTCTAAATACATTCAAATATGTATCCGCTCATGAGACAATAACCCTGATAAATGCTTCAATAATA
TTGAAAAAGGAAGAGTATGAGTATTCAACATTTCCGTGTCGCCCTTATTCCCTTTTTTGCGGCATTTTGC
CTTCCTGTTTTTGCTCACCCAGAAACGCTGGTGAAAGTAAAAGATGCTGAAGATCAGTTGGGTGCACGAG
TGGGTTACATCGAACTGGATCTCAACAGCGGTAAGATCCTTGAGAGTTTTCGCCCCGAAGAACGTTTTCC
AATGATGAGCACTTTTAAAGTTCTGCTATGTGGCGCGGTATTATCCCGTATTGACGCCGGGCAAGAGCAA
CTCGGTCGCCGCATACACTATTCTCAGAATGACTTGGTTGAGTACTCACCAGTCACAGAAAAGCATCTTA
CGGATGGCATGACAGTAAGAGAATTATGCAGTGCTGCCATAACCATGAGTGATAACACTGCGGCCAACTT
ACTTCTGACAACGATCGGAGGACCGAAGGAGCTAACCGCTTTTTTGCACAACATGGGGGATCATGTAACT
CGCCTTGATCGTTGGGAACCGGAGCTGAATGAAGCCATACCAAACGACGAGCGTGACACCACGATGCCTG
TAGCAATGGCAACAACGTTGCGCAAACTATTAACTGGCGAACTACTTACTCTAGCTTCCCGGCAACAATT
AATAGACTGGATGGAGGCGGATAAAGTTGCAGGACCACTTCTGCGCTCGGCCCTTCCGGCTGGCTGGTTT
ATTGCTGATAAATCTGGAGCCGGTGAGCGTGGGTCTCGCGGTATCATTGCAGCACTGGGGCCAGATGGTA
AGCCCTCCCGTATCGTAGTTATCTACACGACGGGGAGTCAGGCAACTATGGATGAACGAAATAGACAGAT
CGCTGAGATAGGTGCCTCACTGATTAAGCATTGGTAACTGTCAGACCAAGTTTACTCATATATACTTTAG
ATTGATTTAAAACTTCATTTTTAATTTAAAAGGATCTAGGTGAAGATCCTTTTTGATAATCTCATGACCA
AAATCCCTTAACGTGAGTTTTCGTTCCACTGAGCGTCAGACCCCGTAGAAAAGATCAAAGGATCTTCTTG
AGATCCTTTTTTTCTGCGCGTAATCTGCTGCTTGCAAACAAAAAAACCACCGCTACCAGCGGTGGTTTGT
TTGCCGGATCAAGAGCTACCAACTCTTTTTCCGAAGGTAACTGGCTTCAGCAGAGCGCAGATACCAAATA
CTGTTCTTCTAGTGTAGCCGTAGTTAGGCCACCACTTCAAGAACTCTGTAGCACCGCCTACATACCTCGC
TCTGCTAATCCTGTTACCAGTGGCTGCTGCCAGTGGCGATAAGTCGTGTCTTACCGGGTTGGACTCAAGA
CGATAGTTACCGGATAAGGCGCAGCGGTCGGGCTGAACGGGGGGTTCGTGCACACAGCCCAGCTTGGAGC
GAACGACCTACACCGAACTGAGATACCTACAGCGTGAGCTATGAGAAAGCGCCACGCTTCCCGAAGGGAG
AAAGGCGGACAGGTATCCGGTAAGCGGCAGGGTCGGAACAGGAGAGCGCACGAGGGAGCTTCCAGGGGGA
AACGCCTGGTATCTTTATAGTCCTGTCGGGTTTCGCCACCTCTGACTTGAGCGTCGATTTTTGTGATGCT
CGTCAGGGGGGCGGAGCCTATGGAAAAACGCCAGCAACGCGGCCTTTTTACGGTTCCTGGCCTTTTGCTG
GCCTTTTGCTCACATGTTCTTTCCTGCGTTATCCCCTGATTCTGTGGATAACCGTATTACCGCCTTTGAG
TGAGCTGATACCGCTCGCCGCAGCCGAACGACCGAGCGCAGCGAGTCAGTGAGCGAGGAAGCGGAAGAGC
GCCCAATACGCAAACCGCCTCTCCCCGCGCGTTGGCCGATTCATTAATGCAGCTGTGGAATGTGTGTCAG
TTAGGGTGTGGAAAGTCCCCAGGCTCCCCAGCAGGCAGAAGTATGCAAAGCATGCATCTCAATTAGTCAG
CAACCAGGTGTGGAAAGTCCCCAGGCTCCCCAGCAGGCAGAAGTATGCAAAGCATGCATCTCAATTAGTC
AGCAACCATAGTCCCGCCCCTAACTCCGCCCATCCCGCCCCTAACTCCGCCCAGTTCCGCCCATTCTCCG
CCCCATGGCTGACTAATTTTTTTTATTTATGCAGAGGCCGAGGCCGCCTCGGCCTCTGAGCTATTCCAGA
AGTAGTGAGGAGGCTTTTTTGGAGGCCTAGGCTTTTGCAAAAAGCTTGGACACAAGACAGGCTTGCGAGA
TATGTTTGAGAATACCACTTTATCCCGCGTCAGGGAGAGGCAGTGCGTAAAAAGACGCGGACTCATGTGA
AATACTGGTTTTTAGTGCGCCAGATCTCTATAATCTCGCGCAACCTATTTTCCCCTCGAACACTTTTTAA
GCCGTAGATAAACAGGCTGGGACACTTCACATGAGCGAAAAATACATCGTCACCTGGGACATGTTGCAGA
TCCATGCACGTAAACTCGCAAGCCGACTGATGCCTTCTGAACAATGGAAAGGCATTATTGCCGTAAGCCG
TGGCGGTCTGTACCGGGTGCGTTACTGGCGCGTGAACTGGGTATTCGTCATGTCGATACCGTTTGTATTT
CCAGCTACGATCACGACAACCAGCGCGAGCTTAAAGTGCTGAAACGCGCAGAAGGCGATGGCGAAGGCTT
CATCGTTATTGATGACCTGGTGGATACCGGTGGTACTGCGGTTGCGATTCGTGAAATGTATCCAAAAGCG
CACTTTGTCACCATCTTCGCAAAACCGGCTGGTCGTCCGCTGGTTGATGACTATGTTGTTGATATCCCGC
AAGATACCTGGATTGAACAGCCGTGGGATATGGGCGTCGTATTCGTCCCGCCAATCTCCGGTCGCTAATC
TTTTCAACGCCTGGCACTGCCGGGCGTTGTTCTTTTTAACTTCAGGCGGGTTACAATAGTTTCCAGTAAG
TATTCTGGAGGCTGCATCCATGACACAGGCAAACCTGAGCGAAACCCTGTTCAAACCCCGCTTTAAACAT
CCTGAAACCTCGACGCTAGTCCGCCGCTTTAATCACGGCGCACAACCGCCTGTGCAGTCGGCCCTTGATG
GTAAAACCATCCCTCACTGGTATCGCATGATTAACCGTCTGATGTGGATCTGGCGCGGCATTGACCCACG
CGAAATCCTCGACGTCCAGGCACGTATTGTGATGAGCGATGCCGAACGTACCGACGATGATTTATACGAT
ACGGTGATTGGCTACCGTGGCGGCAACTGGATTTATGAGTGGGCCCCGGATCTTTGTGAAGGAACCTTAC
TTCTGTGGTGTGACATAATTGGACAAACTACCTACAGAGATTTAAAGCTCTAAGGTAAATATAAAATTTT
TAAGTGTATAATGTGTTAAACTACTGATTCTAATTGTTTGTGTATTTTAGATTCCAACCTATGGAACTGA
TGAATGGGAGCAGTGGTGGAATGCCTTTAATGAGGAAAACCTGTTTTGCTCAGAAGAAATGCCATCTAGT
GATGATGAGGCTACTGCTGACTCTCAACATTCTACTCCTCCAAAAAAGAAGAGAAAGGTAGAAGACCCCA
AGGACTTTCCTTCAGAATTGCTAAGTTTTTTGAGTCATGCTGTGTTTAGTAATAGAACTCTTGCTTGCTT
TGCTATTTACACCACAAAGGAAAAAGCTGCACTGCTATACAAGAAAATTATGGAAAAATATTCTGTAACC
TTTATAAGTAGGCATAACAGTTATAATCATAACATACTGTTTTTTCTTACTCCACACAGGCATAGAGTGT
CTGCTATTAATAACTATGCTCAAAAATTGTGTACCTTTAGCTTTTTAATTTGTAAAGGGGTTAATAAGGA
ATATTTGATGTATAGTGCCTTGACTAGAGATCATAATCAGCCATACCACATTTGTAGAGGTTTTACTTGC
TTTAAAAAACCTCCCACACCTCCCCCTGAACCTGAAACATAAAATGAATGCAATTGTTGTTGTTAACTTG
TTTATTGCAGCTTATAATGGTTACAAATAAAGCAATAGCATCACAAATTTCACAAATAAAGCATTTTTTT
CACTGCATTCTAGTTGTGGTTTGTCCAAACTCATCAATGTATCTTATCATGTCTGGATCAACTGGATAAC
TCAAGCTAACCAAAATCATCCCAAACTTCCCACCCCATACCCTATTACCACTGCCAATTACCTGTGGTTT
CATTTACTCTAAACCTGTGATTCCTCTGAATTATTTTCATTTTAAAGAAATTGTATTTGTTAAATATGTA
CTACAAACTTAGTAGTTGGAAGGGCTAATTCACTCCCAAAGAAGACAAGATATCCTTGATCTGTGGATCT
ACCACACACAAGGCTACTTCCCTGATTAGCAGAACTACACACCAGGGCCAGGGGTCAGATATCCACTGAC
CTTTGGATGGTGCTACAAGCTAGTACCAGTTGAGCCAGATAAGGTAGAAGAGGCCAATAAAGGAGAGAAC
ACCAGCTTGTTACACCCTGTGAGCCTGCATGGGATGGATGACCCGGAGAGAGAAGTGTTAGAGTGGAGGT
TTGACAGCCGCCTAGCATTTCATCACGTGGCCCGAGAGCTGCATCCGGAGTACTTCAAGAACTGCTGATA
TCGAGCTTGCTACAAGGGACTTTCCGCTGGGGACTTTCCAGGGAGGCGTGGCCTGGGCGGGACTGGGGAG
TGGCGAGCCCTCAGATCCTGCATATAAGCAGCTGCTTTTTGCCTGTACTGGGTCTCTCTGGTTAGACCAG
ATCTGAGCCTGGGAGCTCTCTGGCTAACTAGGGAACCCACTGCTTAAGCCTCAATAAAGCTTGCCTTGAG
TGCTTCAAGTAGTGTGTGCCCGTCTGTTGTGTGACTCTGGTAACTAGAGATCCCTCAGACCCTTTTAGTC
AGTGTGGAAAATCTCTAGCAGTGGCGCCCGAACAGGGACTTGAAAGCGAAAGGGAAACCAGAGGAGCTCT
CTCGACGCAGGACTCGGCTTGCTGAAGCGCGCACGGCAAGAGGCGAGGGGCGGCGACTGGTGAGTACGCC
AAAAATTTTGACTAGCGGAGGCTAGAAGGAGAGAGATGGGTGCGAGAGCGTCAGTATTAAGCGGGGGAGA
ATTAGATCGCGATGGGAAAAAATTCGGTTAAGGCCAGGGGGAAAGAAAAAATATAAATTAAAACATATAG
TATGGGCAAGCAGGGAGCTAGAACGATTCGCAGTTAATCCTGGCCTGTTAGAAACATCAGAAGGCTGTAG
ACAAATACTGGGACAGCTACAACCATCCCTTCAGACAGGATCAGAAGAACTTAGATCATTATATAATACA
GTAGCAACCCTCTATTGTGTGCATCAAAGGATAGAGATAAAAGACACCAAGGAAGCTTTAGACAAGATAG
AGGAAGAGCAAAACAAAAGTAAGACCACCGCACAGCAAGCGGCCGGCCGCTGATCTTCAGACCTGGAGGA
GGAGATATGAGGGACAATTGGAGAAGTGAATTATATAAATATAAAGTAGTAAAAATTGAACCATTAGGAG
TAGCACCCACCAAGGCAAAGAGAAGAGTGGTGCAGAGAGAAAAAAGAGCAGTGGGAATAGGAGCTTTGTT
CCTTGGGTTCTTGGGAGCAGCAGGAAGCACTATGGGCGCAGCGTCAATGACGCTGACGGTACAGGCCAGA
CAATTATTGTCTGGTATAGTGCAGCAGCAGAACAATTTGCTGAGGGCTATTGAGGCGCAACAGCATCTGT
TGCAACTCACAGTCTGGGGCATCAAGCAGCTCCAGGCAAGAATCCTGGCTGTGGAAAGATACCTAAAGGA
TCAACAGCTCCTGGGGATTTGGGGTTGCTCTGGAAAACTCATTTGCACCACTGCTGTGCCTTGGAATGCT
AGTTGGAGTAATAAATCTCTGGAACAGATTTGGAATCACACGACCTGGATGGAGTGGGACAGAGAAATTA
ACAATTACACAAGCTTAATACACTCCTTAATTGAAGAATCGCAAAACCAGCAAGAAAAGAATGAACAAGA
ATTATTGGAATTAGATAAATGGGCAAGTTTGTGGAATTGGTTTAACATAACAAATTGGCTGTGGTATATA
AAATTATTCATAATGATAGTAGGAGGCTTGGTAGGTTTAAGAATAGTTTTTGCTGTACTTTCTATAGTGA
ATAGAGTTAGGCAGGGATATTCACCATTATCGTTTCAGACCCACCTCCCAACCCCGAGGGGACCCGACAG
GCCCGAAGGAATAGAAGAAGAAGGTGGAGAGAGAGACAGAGACAGATCCATTCGATTAGTGAACGGATCT
CGACGGTATCGCCAAATGGCAGTATTCATCCACAATTTTAAAAGAAAAGGGGGGATTGGGGGGTACAGTG
CAGGGGAAAGAATAGTAGACATAATAGCAACAGACATACAAACTAAAGAATTACAAAAACAAATTACAAA
AATTCAAAATTTTCGGGTTTATTACAGGGACAGCAGAGATCCAGTTTGGATCGATAAGCTTGATATCGAA
TTCCTGCAGCCCCGATAAAATAAAAGATTTTATTTAGTCTCCAGAAAAAGGGGGGAATGAAAGACCCCAC
CTGTAGGTTTGGCAAGCTAGCTGCAGTAACGCCATTTTGCAAGGCATGGAAAAATACCAAACCAAGAATA
GAGAAGTTCAGATCAAGGGCGGGTACATGAAAATAGCTAACGTTGGGCCAAACAGGATATCTGCGGTGAG
CAGTTTCGGCCCCGGCCCGGGGCCAAGAACAGATGGTCACCGCAGTTTCGGCCCCGGCCCGAGGCCAAGA
ACAGATGGTCCCCAGATATGGCCCAACCCTCAGCAGTTTCTTAAGACCCATCAGATGTTTCCAGGCTCCC
CCAAGGACCTGAAATGACCCTGCGCCTTATTTGAATTAACCAATCAGCCTGCTTCTCGCTTCTGTTCGCG
CGCTTCTGCTTCCCGAGCTCTATAAAAGAGCTCACAACCCCTCACTCGGCGCGCCAGTCCTCCGACAGAC
TGAGTCGCCCGGGGGGGATCTGGAGCTCTCGAGAATTCTCATGAGGATATTTGCTGTCTTTATATTCATG
ACCTACTGGCATTTGCTGAACGCAATGGACAAAGATTGCGAAATGAAACGTACCACCCTGGATAGCCCGC
TGGGCAAACTGGAACTGAGCGGCTGCGAACAGGGCCTGCATGAAATTAAACTGCTGGGTAAAGGCACCAG
CGCGGCCGATGCGGTTGAAGTTCCGGCCCCGGCCGCCGTGCTGGGTGGTCCGGAACCGCTGATGCAGGCG
ACCGCGTGGCTGAACGCGTATTTTCATCAGCCGGAAGCGATTGAAGAATTTCCGGTTCCGGCGCTGCATC
ATCCGGTGTTTCAGCAGGAGAGCTTTACCCGTCAGGTGCTGTGGAAACTGCTGAAAGTGGTTAAATTTGG
CGAAGTGATTAGCTATCAGCAGCTGGCGGCCCTGGCGGGTAATCCGGCGGCCACCGCCGCCGTTAAAACC
GCGCTGAGCGGTAACCCGGTGCCGATTCTGATTCCGTGCCATCGTGTGGTTAGCTCTAGCGGTGCGGTTG
GCGGTTATGAAGGTGGTCTGGCGGTGAAAGAGTGGCTGCTGGCCCATGAAGGTCATCGTCTGGGTAAACC
GGGTCTGGGAGGTAGCGGTAGCGGTAGCGGTGGAGGTGGAAGCAGCTTTACTGTCACGGTTCCCAAGGAC
CTATATGTGGTAGAGTATGGTAGCAATATGACAATTGAATGCAAATTCCCAGTAGAAAAACAATTAGACC
TGGCTGCACTAATTGTCTATTGGGAAATGGAGGATAAGAACATTATTCAATTTGTGCATGGAGAGGAAGA
CCTGAAGGTTCAGCATAGTAGCTACAGACAGAGGGCCCGGCTGTTGAAGGACCAGCTCTCCCTGGGAAAT
GCTGCACTTCAGATCACAGATGTGAAATTGCAGGATGCAGGGGTGTACCGCTGCATGATCAGCTATGGTG
GTGCCGACTACAAGCGAATTACTGTGAAAGTCAATGCCCCATACAACAAAATCAACCAAAGAATTTTGGT
TGTGGACCCAGTCACCTCTGAACATGAACTGACATGTCAGGCTGAGGGCTACCCCAAGGCCGAAGTCATC
TGGACAAGCAGTGACCATCAAGTCCTGAGTGGTAAGACCACCACCACCAATTCCAAGAGAGAGGAGAAGC
TTTTCAATGTGACCAGCACACTGAGAATCAACACAACAACTAATGAGATTTTCTACTGCACTTTTAGGAG
ATTAGATCCTGAGGAAAACCATACAGCTGAATTGGTCATCCCAGAACTACCTCTGGCACATCCTCCAAAT
GAAAGGACTCACTTGGTAATTCTGGGAGCCATCTTATTATGCCTTGGTGTAGCACTGACATTCATCTTCC
GTTTAAGAAAAGGGAGAATGATGGATGTGAAAAAATGTGGCATCCAAGATACAAACTCAAAGAAGCAAAG
TGATACACATTTGGAGGAGACGTAAGCGACTCTAGAGTCGACCTGCAGGCATGCAAGCTTGATATCAAGC
TTATCGATAATCAACCTCTGGATTACAAAATTTGTGAAAGATTGACTGGTATTCTTAACTATGTTGCTCC
TTTTACGCTATGTGGATACGCTGCTTTAATGCCTTTGTATCATGCTATTGCTTCCCGTATGGCTTTCATT
TTCTCCTCCTTGTATAAATCCTGGTTGCTGTCTCTTTATGAGGAGTTGTGGCCCGTTGTCAGGCAACGTG
GCGTGGTGTGCACTGTGTTTGCTGACGCAACCCCCACTGGTTGGGGCATTGCCACCACCTGTCAGCTCCT
TTCCGGGACTTTCGCTTTCCCCCTCCCTATTGCCACGGCGGAACTCATCGCCGCCTGCCTTGCCCGCTGC
TGGACAGGGGCTCGGCTGTTGGGCACTGACAATTCCGTGGTGTTGTCGGGGAAATCATCGTCCTTTCCTT
GGCTGCTCGCCTGTGTTGCCACCTGGATTCTGCGCGGGACGTCCTTCTGCTACGTCCCTTCGGCCCTCAA
TCCAGCGGACCTTCCTTCCCGCGGCCTGCTGCCGGCTCTGCGGCCTCTTCCGCGTCTTCGCCTTCGCCCT
CAGACGAGTCGGATCTCCCTTTGGGCCGCCTCCCCGCAT
Features (pLannotate 1.2.2; 35 found; start..end, strand, type, name):
     38..106     +  CDS            nef (fragment): NEF_HV1Z2 - Experimental evidence at protein level: Swiss-Prot protein existence level 1. Extracellular Nef protein targets CD4(+) T-lymphocytes for apoptosis by interacting with CXCR4 surface receptors. From Human immunodeficiency virus type 1 group M subtype D (isolate Z2/CDC-Z34) (HIV-1).
    108..341     +  LTR            3' LTR (ΔU3): self-inactivating 3' long terminal repeat (LTR) from HIV-1
    366..384     -  promoter       SP6 promoter: promoter for bacteriophage SP6 RNA polymerase
    612..891     +  CDS            TcR (fragment): tetracycline efflux protein; tet; confers resistance to tetracycline
    892..940     -  misc_feature   bom (fragment): basis of mobility region from pBR322
   1042..1077    -  CDS            rop (fragment): Rop protein, which maintains plasmids at low copy number; rop
   1172..1276    +  promoter       AmpR promoter: bla
   1277..2137    +  CDS            AmpR: β-lactamase; bla; confers resistance to ampicillin, carbenicillin, and related antibiotics
   2308..2896    +  rep_origin     ori: high-copy-number ColE1/pMB1/pBR322/pUC origin of replication
   3079..3135    +  CDS            lacI (fragment): lac repressor; lacI; The lac repressor binds to the lac operator to inhibit transcription in E. coli. This inhibition can be relieved by adding lactose or isopropyl-β-D-thiogalactopyranoside (IPTG).
   3142..3471    +  promoter       SV40 promoter: SV40 enhancer and early promoter
   3671..3790    +  CDS            gpt (fragment): XGPT_ECOLI - Also known as gpp, gxu. Experimental evidence at protein level: Swiss-Prot protein existence level 1. Purine salvage pathway enzyme that catalyzes the transfer of the ribosyl-5-phosphate group from 5-phospho-alpha-D-ribose 1- diphosphate (PRPP) to the N9 position of the 6-oxopurines guanine and xanthine to form the corresponding ribonucleotides GMP (guanosine 5'- monophosphate) and XMP (xanthosine 5'-monophosphate), with the release of PPi. To a lesser extent, also acts on hypoxanthine (PubMed:9100006, PubMed:3886014). Does not ribophosphorylate adenine (PubMed:3886014). From Esch
   3790..4125    +  CDS            gpt (fragment): XGPT_ECOLI - Also known as gpp, gxu. Experimental evidence at protein level: Swiss-Prot protein existence level 1. Purine salvage pathway enzyme that catalyzes the transfer of the ribosyl-5-phosphate group from 5-phospho-alpha-D-ribose 1- diphosphate (PRPP) to the N9 position of the 6-oxopurines guanine and xanthine to form the corresponding ribonucleotides GMP (guanosine 5'- monophosphate) and XMP (xanthosine 5'-monophosphate), with the release of PPi. To a lesser extent, also acts on hypoxanthine (PubMed:9100006, PubMed:3886014). Does not ribophosphorylate adenine (PubMed:3886014). From Esch
   4220..4525    +  CDS            frsA (fragment): FRSA_ECOLI - Also known as yafA. Experimental evidence at protein level: Swiss-Prot protein existence level 1. Catalyzes the hydrolysis of esters (PubMed:15808744). Displays esterase activity toward pNP-butyrate (PubMed:15808744). May stimulate mixed-acid fermentation by acting as a fermentation/respiration switch that down-regulates respiration and up- regulates fermentation rates (PubMed:15169777). From Escherichia coli (strain K12).
   4529..4603    +  CDS            small t antigen (fragment): SV40 (simian virus 40) small t antigen
   4605..4670    +  intron         small t intron: SV40 (simian virus 40) small t antigen intron
   4800..4820    +  CDS            SV40 NLS: nuclear localization signal of SV40 (simian virus 40) large T antigen
   5139..5222    +  CDS            large T antigen (fragment): large T antigen from SV40 (simian virus 40)
   5245..5379    +  polyA_signal   SV40 poly(A) signal: SV40 polyadenylation signal
   5546..5875    +  CDS            nef (fragment): NEF_HV1BR - Experimental evidence at protein level: Swiss-Prot protein existence level 1. Extracellular Nef protein targets CD4(+) T-lymphocytes for apoptosis by interacting with CXCR4 surface receptors (PubMed:14990729). From Human immunodeficiency virus type 1 group M subtype B (isolate BRU/LAI) (HIV-1).
   5923..6180    +  LTR            5' LTR (truncated): truncated 5' long terminal repeat (LTR) from HIV-1
   6227..6352    +  misc_feature   HIV-1 Ψ: packaging signal of human immunodeficiency virus type 1
   6336..6674    +  CDS            HIV-1 gag (fragment): gag protein from human immunodeficiency virus 1; gag
   6849..7082    +  misc_feature   RRE: The Rev response element (RRE) of HIV-1 allows for Rev-dependent mRNA export from the nucleus to the cytoplasm.
   7459..7559    +  CDS            Rev (fragment): human immunodeficiency virus 1 (HIV-1) Rev protein; rev; enhances nuclear export of unspliced and incompletely spliced viral mRNAs
   7596..7713    +  misc_feature   cPPT/CTS: central polypurine tract and central termination sequence of HIV-1
   7750..7782    -  misc_feature   MCS (fragment): pBluescript multiple cloning site
   7866..8273    +  promoter       SFFV promoter: spleen focus-forming virus long terminal repeat (LTR) promoter
   8301..8354    +  CDS            CD274 (fragment): PD1L1_HUMAN - Also known as B7H1, PDCD1L1, PDCD1LG1, PDL1. Experimental evidence at protein level: Swiss-Prot protein existence level 1. The PDCD1-mediated inhibitory pathway is exploited by tumors to attenuate anti-tumor immunity and escape destruction by the immune system, thereby facilitating tumor survival (PubMed:28813417, PubMed:28813410). The interaction with PDCD1/PD-1 inhibits cytotoxic T lymphocytes (CTLs) effector function (By similarity). The blockage of the PDCD1-mediated pathway results in the reversal of the exhausted T- cell phenotype and the normalization of the anti-tumor res
   8355..8900    +  CDS            SNAP-tag®: human O6-alkylguanine-DNA-alkyltransferase variant that forms covalent bonds with benzylguanine derivatives optimized for bacterial expression
   8934..9752    +  CDS            CD274 (fragment): PD1L1_HUMAN - Also known as B7H1, PDCD1L1, PDCD1LG1, PDL1. Experimental evidence at protein level: Swiss-Prot protein existence level 1. The PDCD1-mediated inhibitory pathway is exploited by tumors to attenuate anti-tumor immunity and escape destruction by the immune system, thereby facilitating tumor survival (PubMed:28813417, PubMed:28813410). The interaction with PDCD1/PD-1 inhibits cytotoxic T lymphocytes (CTLs) effector function (By similarity). The blockage of the PDCD1-mediated pathway results in the reversal of the exhausted T- cell phenotype and the normalization of the anti-tumor res
   9760..9790    +  misc_feature   MCS (fragment): pUC18/19 multiple cloning site
   9791..9809    +  misc_feature   MCS (fragment): pBluescript multiple cloning site
   9809..10397   +  misc_feature   WPRE: woodchuck hepatitis virus posttranscriptional regulatory element
  10398..21      +  misc_feature   MCS (fragment) (across the origin): pBluescript multiple cloning site
