[The description below was written by a language model from this plasmid's Addgene catalogue record and pLannotate feature annotations shown in this document.]
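Description:
pHR-SNAP-PDL1 is a lentiviral transfer plasmid built on the pHR backbone for expressing human PD-L1 (CD274) fused to a SNAP tag in mammalian cells. It is propagated in E. coli as a high-copy plasmid through a ColE1/pUC-type origin and selected with ampicillin via the bla gene. The backbone also carries remnants of older vector lineages, including fragments of the tetracycline resistance gene, bom, rop and lacI. An SV40 promoter-driven region with fragmented gpt annotations and SV40 small t intron and polyadenylation sequences lies outside the proviral unit. The record does not indicate that this region is used for selection.

The viral cassette runs from a truncated HIV-1 5' LTR through the Ψ packaging signal, a partial gag sequence, the Rev response element and the cPPT/CTS. It ends in a U3-deleted, self-inactivating 3' LTR. These elements allow the RNA genome to be packaged, exported in a Rev-dependent manner, reverse transcribed and integrated when packaging and envelope functions are supplied in trans. Within this unit, the spleen focus-forming virus (SFFV) promoter drives the fusion open reading frame, and a WPRE downstream enhances transcript expression. The annotation shows a short N-terminal segment of CD274, presumably the signal peptide, followed by the SNAP tag and then the remainder of PD-L1. The tag would therefore sit at the N terminus of the mature protein, on its extracellular side.

SNAP reacts covalently with benzylguanine derivatives, so the expressed PD-L1 can be labelled with fluorophores or other probes. No fluorescent reporter or mammalian drug marker is annotated within the provirus. The associated publication concerns cis interactions of B7-family ligands and CD28 co-stimulation at the T cell synapse.
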