Addgene plasmid #223602: pHR-SNAP-PDL1
Purpose: Lentiviral expression of human PD-L1 with SNAP tag in mammalian cells
Depositing lab: Enfu Hui. Depositing organization: University of California, San Diego (UCSD). Publication: cis-B7:CD28 interactions at invaginated synaptic membranes provide CD28 co-stimulation and promote CD8(+) T cell function and anti-tumor immunity. Zhao Y, Caron C, Chan YY, Lee CK, Xu X, Zhang J, Masubuchi T, Wu C, Bui JD, Hui E. Immunity. 2023 Jun 13;56(6):1187-1203.e12. doi: 10.1016/j.immuni.2023.04.005. Epub 2023 May 8. PubMed 37160118.
Backbone
  Vector backbone: pHR
  Vector type: Lentiviral ; Mammalian Expression
Growth in bacteria
  Bacterial resistance: Ampicillin, 100 μg/mL
  Growth temperature: 37°C
  Growth strain: NEB Stable
  Copy number: High Copy
Gene/Insert
  Gene/Insert name: PD-L1
  Species: H. sapiens (human)
  Entrez Gene: CD274 (a.k.a. ADMIO5, B7-H, B7H1, PD-L1, PDCD1L1, PDCD1LG1, PDL1, hPD-L1)
  Tag / fusion protein: SNAP (N terminal on insert)
  Cloning method: Gibson Cloning
  Sequencing primers: 5′ ccaatcagcctgcttctcgcttc; 3′ ccagaggttgattatcgataagc
Terms and licenses: Academic/Nonprofit Terms; Industry Terms: Not Available to Industry
Depositor comments: Plasmid lab code: L1034
How to cite: pHR-SNAP-PDL1 was a gift from Enfu Hui (Addgene plasmid # 223602 ; http://n2t.net/addgene:223602 ; RRID:Addgene_223602)
